>Addgene plasmid #77647 | XYLB gRNA (BRDN0001162566) | addgene full sequence | sequence record 189038 | Addgene Assembled Sequence
CCCGGGTGCAAAGATGGATAAAGTTTTAAACAGAGAGGAATCTTTGCAGCTAATGGACCTTCTAGGTCTT
GAAAGGAGTGGGAATTGGCTCCGGTGCCCGTCAGTGGGCAGAGCGCACATCGCCCACAGTCCCCGAGAAG
TTGGGGGGAGGGGTCGGCAATTGATCCGGTGCCTAGAGAAGGTGGCGCGGGGTAAACTGGGAAAGTGATG
TCGTGTACTGGCTCCGCCTTTTTCCCGAGGGTGGGGGAGAACCGTATATAAGTGCAGTAGTCGCCGTGAA
CGTTCTTTTTCGCAACGGGTTTGCCGCCAGAACACAGGTAAGTGCCGTGTGTGGTTCCCGCGGGCCTGGC
CTCTTTACGGGTTATGGCCCTTGCGTGCCTTGAATTACTTCCACCTGGCTGCAGTACGTGATTCTTGATC
CCGAGCTTCGGGTTGGAAGTGGGTGGGAGAGTTCGAGGCCTTGCGCTTAAGGAGCCCCTTCGCCTCGTGC
TTGAGTTGAGGCCTGGCCTGGGCGCTGGGGCCGCCGCGTGCGAATCTGGTGGCACCTTCGCGCCTGTCTC
GCTGCTTTCGATAAGTCTCTAGCCATTTAAAATTTTTGATGACCTGCTGCGACGCTTTTTTTCTGGCAAG
ATAGTCTTGTAAATGCGGGCCAAGATCTGCACACTGGTATTTCGGTTTTTGGGGCCGCGGGCGGCGACGG
GGCCCGTGCGTCCCAGCGCACATGTTCGGCGAGGCGGGGCCTGCGAGCGCGGCCACCGAGAATCGGACGG
GGGTAGTCTCAAGCTGGCCGGCCTGCTCTGGTGCCTGGCCTCGCGCCGCCGTGTATCGCCCCGCCCTGGG
CGGCAAGGCTGGCCCGGTCGGCACCAGTTGCGTGAGCGGAAAGATGGCCGCTTCCCGGCCCTGCTGCAGG
GAGCTCAAAATGGAGGACGCGGCGCTCGGGAGAGCGGGCGGGTGAGTCACCCACACAAAGGAAAAGGGCC
TTTCCGTCCTCAGCCGTCGCTTCATGTGACTCCACGGAGTACCGGGCGCCGTCCAGGCACCTCGATTAGT
TCTCGAGCTTTTGGAGTACGTCGTCTTTAGGTTGGGGGGAGGGGTTTTATGCGATGGAGTTTCCCCACAC
TGAGTGGGTGGAGACTGAAGTTAGGCCAGCTTGGCACTTGATGTAATTCTCCTTGGAATTTGCCCTTTTT
GAGTTTGGATCTTGGTTCATTCTCAAGCCTCAGACAGTGGTTCAAAGTTTTTTTCTTCCATTTCAGGTGT
CGTGACGTACGGCCACCATGACCGAGTACAAGCCCACGGTGCGCCTCGCCACCCGCGACGACGTCCCCAG
GGCCGTACGCACCCTCGCCGCCGCGTTCGCCGACTACCCCGCCACGCGCCACACCGTCGATCCGGACCGC
CACATCGAGCGGGTCACCGAGCTGCAAGAACTCTTCCTCACGCGCGTCGGGCTCGACATCGGCAAGGTGT
GGGTCGCGGACGACGGCGCCGCCGTGGCGGTCTGGACCACGCCGGAGAGCGTCGAAGCGGGGGCGGTGTT
CGCCGAGATCGGCCCGCGCATGGCCGAGTTGAGCGGTTCCCGGCTGGCCGCGCAGCAACAGATGGAAGGC
CTCCTGGCGCCGCACCGGCCCAAGGAGCCCGCGTGGTTCCTGGCCACCGTCGGAGTCTCGCCCGACCACC
AGGGCAAGGGTCTGGGCAGCGCCGTCGTGCTCCCCGGAGTGGAGGCGGCCGAGCGCGCCGGGGTGCCCGC
CTTCCTGGAGACCTCCGCGCCCCGCAACCTCCCCTTCTACGAGCGGCTCGGCTTCACCGTCACCGCCGAC
GTCGAGGTGCCCGAAGGACCGCGCACCTGGTGCATGACCCGCAAGCCCGGTGCCTGAACGCGTTAAGTCG
ACAATCAACCTCTGGATTACAAAATTTGTGAAAGATTGACTGGTATTCTTAACTATGTTGCTCCTTTTAC
GCTATGTGGATACGCTGCTTTAATGCCTTTGTATCATGCTATTGCTTCCCGTATGGCTTTCATTTTCTCC
TCCTTGTATAAATCCTGGTTGCTGTCTCTTTATGAGGAGTTGTGGCCCGTTGTCAGGCAACGTGGCGTGG
TGTGCACTGTGTTTGCTGACGCAACCCCCACTGGTTGGGGCATTGCCACCACCTGTCAGCTCCTTTCCGG
GACTTTCGCTTTCCCCCTCCCTATTGCCACGGCGGAACTCATCGCCGCCTGCCTTGCCCGCTGCTGGACA
GGGGCTCGGCTGTTGGGCACTGACAATTCCGTGGTGTTGTCGGGGAAATCATCGTCCTTTCCTTGGCTGC
TCGCCTGTGTTGCCACCTGGATTCTGCGCGGGACGTCCTTCTGCTACGTCCCTTCGGCCCTCAATCCAGC
GGACCTTCCTTCCCGCGGCCTGCTGCCGGCTCTGCGGCCTCTTCCGCGTCTTCGCCTTCGCCCTCAGACG
AGTCGGATCTCCCTTTGGGCCGCCTCCCCGCGTCGACTTTAAGACCAATGACTTACAAGGCAGCTGTAGA
TCTTAGCCACTTTTTAAAAGAAAAGGGGGGACTGGAAGGGCTAATTCACTCCCAACGAAGACAAGATCTG
CTTTTTGCTTGTACTGGGTCTCTCTGGTTAGACCAGATCTGAGCCTGGGAGCTCTCTGGCTAACTAGGGA
ACCCACTGCTTAAGCCTCAATAAAGCTTGCCTTGAGTGCTTCAAGTAGTGTGTGCCCGTCTGTTGTGTGA
CTCTGGTAACTAGAGATCCCTCAGACCCTTTTAGTCAGTGTGGAAAATCTCTAGCAGTACGTATAGTAGT
TCATGTCATCTTATTATTCAGTATTTATAACTTGCAAAGAAATGAATATCAGAGAGTGAGAGGAACTTGT
TTATTGCAGCTTATAATGGTTACAAATAAAGCAATAGCATCACAAATTTCACAAATAAAGCATTTTTTTC
ACTGCATTCTAGTTGTGGTTTGTCCAAACTCATCAATGTATCTTATCATGTCTGGCTCTAGCTATCCCGC
CCCTAACTCCGCCCATCCCGCCCCTAACTCCGCCCAGTTCCGCCCATTCTCCGCCCCATGGCTGACTAAT
TTTTTTTATTTATGCAGAGGCCGAGGCCGCCTCGGCCTCTGAGCTATTCCAGAAGTAGTGAGGAGGCTTT
TTTGGAGGCCTAGGGACGTACCCAATTCGCCCTATAGTGAGTCGTATTACGCGCGCTCACTGGCCGTCGT
TTTACAACGTCGTGACTGGGAAAACCCTGGCGTTACCCAACTTAATCGCCTTGCAGCACATCCCCCTTTC
GCCAGCTGGCGTAATAGCGAAGAGGCCCGCACCGATCGCCCTTCCCAACAGTTGCGCAGCCTGAATGGCG
AATGGG
[124 nt withheld, positions 3367-3490]
C
[91 nt withheld, positions 3492-3582]
A
[49 nt withheld, positions 3584-3632]
CCTTTGACGTTGGAGTCCACGTTCTTT
[37 nt withheld, positions 3660-3696]
ACCCTATCTCGGTCTATTCTTTTGATTTATAAGGGATTTTGCCGATTTCGGCCTATTGGTTAAAAAATGA
GCTGATTTAACAAAAATTTAACGCGAATTTTAACAAAATATTAACGCTTACAATTTAGGTGGCACTTTTC
GGGGAAATGTGCGCGGAACCCCTATTTGTTTATTTTTCTAAATACATTCAAATATGTATCCGCTCATGAG
ACAATAACCCTGATAAATGCTTCAATAATATTGAAAAAGGAAGAGTATGAGTATTCAACATTTCCGTGTC
GCCCTTATTCCCTTTTTTGCGGCATTTTGCCTTCCTGTTTTTGCTCACCCAGAAACGCTGGTGAAAGTAA
AAGATGCTGAAGATCAGTTGGGTGCACGAGTGGGTTACATCGAACTGGATCTCAACAGCGGTAAGATCCT
TGAGAGTTTTCGCCCCGAAGAACGTTTTCCAATGATGAGCACTTTTAAAGTTCTGCTATGTGGCGCGGTA
TTATCCCGTATTGACGCCGGGCAAGAGCAACTCGGTCGCCGCATACACTATTCTCAGAATGACTTGGTTG
AGTACTCACCAGTCACAGAAAAGCATCTTACGGATGGCATGACAGTAAGAGAATTATGCAGTGCTGCCAT
AACCATGAGTGATAACACTGCGGCCAACTTACTTCTGACAACGATCGGAGGACCGAAGGAGCTAACCGCT
TTTTTGCACAACATGGGGGATCATGTAACTCGCCTTGATCGTTGGGAACCGGAGCTGAATGAAGCCATAC
CAAACGACGAGCGTGACACCACGATGCCTGTAGCAATGGCAACAACGTTGCGCAAACTATTAACTGGCGA
ACTACTTACTCTAGCTTCCCGGCAACAATTAATAGACTGGATGGAGGCGGATAAAGTTGCAGGACCACTT
CTGCGCTCGGCCCTTCCGGCTGGCTGGTTTATTGCTGATAAATCTGGAGCCGGTGAGCGTGGGTCTCGCG
GTATCATTGCAGCACTGGGGCCAGATGGTAAGCCCTCCCGTATCGTAGTTATCTACACGACGGGGAGTCA
GGCAACTATGGATGAACGAAATAGACAGATCGCTGAGATAGGTGCCTCACTGATTAAGCATTGGTAACTG
TCAGACCAAGTTTACTCATATATACTTTAGATTGATTTAAAACTTCATTTTTAATTTAAAAGGATCTAGG
TGAAGATCCTTTTTGATAATCTCATGACCAAAATCCCTTAACGTGAGTTTTCGTTCCACTGAGCGTCAGA
CCCCGTAGAAAAGATCAAAGGATCTTCTTGAGATCCTTTTTTTCTGCGCGTAATCTGCTGCTTGCAAACA
AAAAAACCACCGCTACCAGCGGTGGTTTGTTTGCCGGATCAAGAGCTACCAACTCTTTTTCCGAAGGTAA
CTGGCTTCAGCAGAGCGCAGATACCAAATACTGTTCTTCTAGTGTAGCCGTAGTTAGGCCACCACTTCAA
GAACTCTGTAGCACCGCCTACATACCTCGCTCTGCTAATCCTGTTACCAGTGGCTGCTGCCAGTGGCGAT
AAGTCGTGTCTTACCGGGTTGGACTCAAGACGATAGTTACCGGATAAGGCGCAGCGGTCGGGCTGAACGG
GGGGTTCGTGCACACAGCCCAGCTTGGAGCGAACGACCTACACCGAACTGAGATACCTACAGCGTGAGCT
ATGAGAAAGCGCCACGCTTCCCGAAGGGAGAAAGGCGGACAGGTATCCGGTAAGCGGCAGGGTCGGAACA
GGAGAGCGCACGAGGGAGCTTCCAGGGGGAAACGCCTGGTATCTTTATAGTCCTGTCGGGTTTCGCCACC
TCTGACTTGAGCGTCGATTTTTGTGATGCTCGTCAGGGGGGCGGAGCCTATGGAAAAACGCCAGCAACGC
GGCCTTTTTACGGTTCCTGGCCTTTTGCTGGCCTTTTGCTCACATGTTCTTTCCTGCGTTATCCCCTGAT
TCTGTGGATAACCGTATTACCGCCTTTGAGTGAGCTGATACCGCTCGCCGCAGCCGAACGACCGAGCGCA
GCGAGTCAGTGAGCGAGGAAGCGGAAGAGCGCCCAATACGCAAACCGCCTCTCCCCGCGCGTTGGCCGAT
TCATTAATGCAGCTGGCACGACAGGTTTCCCGACTGGAAAGCGGGCAGTGAGCGCAACGCAATTAATGTG
AGTTAGCTCACTCATTAGGCACCCCAGGCTTTACACTTTATGCTTCCGGCTCGTATGTTGTGTGGAATTG
TGAGCGGATAACAATTTCACACAGGAAACAGCTATGACCATGATTACGCCAAGCGCGCAATTAACCCTCA
CTAAAGGGAACAAAAGCTGGAGCTGCAAGCTTAATGTAGTCTTATGCAATACTCTTGTAGTCTTGCAACA
TGGTAACGATGAGTTAGCAACATGCCTTACAAGGAGAGAAAAAGCACCGTGCATGCCGATTGGTGGAAGT
AAGGTGGTACGATCGTGCCTTATTAGGAAGGCAACAGACGGGTCTGACATGGATTGGACGAACCACTGAA
TTGCCGCATTGCAGAGATATTGTATTTAAGTGCCTAGCTCGATACATAAACGGGTCTCTCTGGTTAGACC
AGATCTGAGCCTGGGAGCTCTCTGGCTAACTAGGGAACCCACTGCTTAAGCCTCAATAAAGCTTGCCTTG
AGTGCTTCAAGTAGTGTGTGCCCGTCTGTTGTGTGACTCTGGTAACTAGAGATCCCTCAGACCCTTTTAG
TCAGTGTGGAAAATCTCTAGCAGTGGCGCCCGAACAGGGACTTGAAAGCGAAAGGGAAACCAGAGGAGCT
CTCTCGACGCAGGACTCGGCTTGCTGAAGCGCGCACGGCAAGAGGCGAGGGGCGGCGACTGGTGAGTACG
CCAAAAATTTTGACTAGCGGAGGCTAGAAGGAGAGAGATGGGTGCGAGAGCGTCAGTATTAAGCGGGGGA
GAATTAGATCGCGATGGGAAAAAATTCGGTTAAGGCCAGGGGGAAAGAAAAAATATAAATTAAAACATAT
AGTATGGGCAAGCAGGGAGCTAGAACGATTCGCAGTTAATCCTGGCCTGTTAGAAACATCAGAAGGCTGT
AGACAAATACTGGGACAGCTACAACCATCCCTTCAGACAGGATCAGAAGAACTTAGATCATTATATAATA
CAGTAGCAACCCTCTATTGTGTGCATCAAAGGATAGAGATAAAAGACACCAAGGAAGCTTTAGACAAGAT
AGAGGAAGAGCAAAACAAAAGTAAGACCACCGCACAGCAAGCGGCCGCTGATCTTCAGACCTGGAGGAGG
AGATATGAGGGACAATTGGAGAAGTGAATTATATAAATATAAAGTAGTAAAAATTGAACCATTAGGAGTA
GCACCCACCAAGGCAAAGAGAAGAGTGGTGCAGAGAGAAAAAAGAGCAGTGGGAATAGGAGCTTTGTTCC
TTGGGTTCTTGGGAGCAGCAGGAAGCACTATGGGCGCAGCGTCAATGACGCTGACGGTACAGGCCAGACA
ATTATTGTCTGGTATAGTGCAGCAGCAGAACAATTTGCTGAGGGCTATTGAGGCGCAACAGCATCTGTTG
CAACTCACAGTCTGGGGCATCAAGCAGCTCCAGGCAAGAATCCTGGCTGTGGAAAGATACCTAAAGGATC
AACAGCTCCTGGGGATTTGGGGTTGCTCTGGAAAACTCATTTGCACCACTGCTGTGCCTTGGAATGCTAG
TTGGAGTAATAAATCTCTGGAACAGATTTGGAATCACACGACCTGGATGGAGTGGGACAGAGAAATTAAC
AATTACACAAGCTTAATACACTCCTTAATTGAAGAATCGCAAAACCAGCAAGAAAAGAATGAACAAGAAT
TATTGGAATTAGATAAATGGGCAAGTTTGTGGAATTGGTTTAACATAACAAATTGGCTGTGGTATATAAA
ATTATTCATAATGATAGTAGGAGGCTTGGTAGGTTTAAGAATAGTTTTTGCTGTACTTTCTATAGTGAAT
AGAGTTAGGCAGGGATATTCACCATTATCGTTTCAGACCCACCTCCCAACCCCGAGGGGACCCAGAGAGG
GCCTATTTCCCATGATTCCTTCATATTTGCATATACGATACAAGGCTGTTAGAGAGATAATTAGAATTAA
TTTGACTGTAAACACAAAGATATTAGTACAAAATACGTGACGTAGAAAGTAATAATTTCTTGGGTAGTTT
GCAGTTTTAAAATTATGTTTTAAAATGGACTATCATATGCTTACCGTAACTTGAAAGTATTTCGATTTCT
TGGCTTTATATATCTTGTGGAAAGGACGAAACACCGCCGTATGTGAGTAGGCCTCGGTTTTAGAGCTAGA
AATAGCAAGTTAAAATAAGGCTAGTCCGTTATCAACTTGAAAAAGTGGCACCGAGTCGGTGCTTTTTTAA
GCTTGGCGTAACTAGATCTTGAGACAAATGGCAGTATTCATCCACAATTTTAAAAGAAAAGGGGGGATTG
GGGGGTACAGTGCAGGGGAAAGAATAGTAGACATAATAGCAACAGACATACAAACTAAAGAATTACAAAA
ACAAATTACAAAAATTCAAAATTTTCGGGTTTATTACAGGGACAGCAGAGATCCACTTTGGCGCCGGCTC
GAGGGGG
Features (pLannotate 1.2.2; 29 found; start..end, strand, type, name):
     14..80      +  CDS            small t antigen (fragment): SV40 (simian virus 40) small t antigen
    106..317     +  promoter       EF-1α core promoter: core promoter for human elongation factor EF-1α
    318..1256    +  intron         EF-1α intron A: intron upstream of the start codon of human EF-1α
   1278..1877    +  CDS            PuroR (fragment): puromycin N-acetyltransferase; pac from Streptomyces; confers resistance to puromycin
   1893..2481    +  misc_feature   WPRE: woodchuck hepatitis virus posttranscriptional regulatory element
   2532..2551    +  misc_feature   cPPT/CTS (fragment): central polypurine tract and central termination sequence of HIV-1
   2553..2786    +  LTR            3' LTR (ΔU3): self-inactivating 3' long terminal repeat (LTR) from HIV-1
   2864..2985    +  polyA_signal   SV40 poly(A) signal: SV40 polyadenylation signal
   3025..3160    +  rep_origin     SV40 ori: SV40 origin of replication
   3181..3199    -  promoter       T7 promoter: promoter for bacteriophage T7 RNA polymerase
   3207..3362    +  CDS            lacZα (fragment): LacZα fragment of β-galactosidase; lacZ fragment
   3367..3795    +  rep_origin     f1 ori (sequence partly withheld): f1 bacteriophage origin of replication; arrow indicates direction of (+) strand synthesis
   3848..3952    +  promoter       AmpR promoter: bla
   3953..4813    +  CDS            AmpR: β-lactamase; bla; confers resistance to ampicillin, carbenicillin, and related antibiotics
   4984..5572    +  rep_origin     ori: high-copy-number ColE1/pMB1/pBR322/pUC origin of replication
   5755..5847    +  CDS            lacI (fragment): lac repressor; lacI; The lac repressor binds to the lac operator to inhibit transcription in E. coli. This inhibition can be relieved by adding lactose or isopropyl-β-D-thiogalactopyranoside (IPTG).
   5860..5881    +  protein_bind   CAP binding site: CAP binding activates transcription in the presence of cAMP. E. coli catabolite activator protein
   5896..5926    +  promoter       lac promoter: promoter for the E. coli lac operon
   5934..5950    +  protein_bind   lac operator: The lac repressor binds to the lac operator to inhibit transcription in E. coli. This inhibition can be relieved by adding lactose or isopropyl-β-D-thiogalactopyranoside (IPTG). lac repressor encoded by lacI
   5995..6013    +  promoter       T3 promoter: promoter for bacteriophage T3 RNA polymerase
   6041..6267    +  promoter       RSV promoter: Rous sarcoma virus enhancer/promoter
   6268..6448    +  LTR            5' LTR (truncated): truncated 5' long terminal repeat (LTR) from HIV-1
   6495..6620    +  misc_feature   HIV-1 Ψ: packaging signal of human immunodeficiency virus type 1
   6604..6967    +  CDS            HIV-1 gag (fragment): gag protein from human immunodeficiency virus 1; gag
   7113..7346    +  misc_feature   RRE: The Rev response element (RRE) of HIV-1 allows for Rev-dependent mRNA export from the nucleus to the cytoplasm.
   7723..7749    +  CDS            Rev (fragment): human immunodeficiency virus 1 (HIV-1) Rev protein; rev; enhances nuclear export of unspliced and incompletely spliced viral mRNAs
   7753..7993    +  promoter       U6 promoter: RNA polymerase III promoter for human U6 snRNA
   8023..8098    +  misc_RNA       gRNA scaffold: guide RNA scaffold for the Streptococcus pyogenes CRISPR/Cas9 system
   8154..8271    +  misc_feature   cPPT/CTS: central polypurine tract and central termination sequence of HIV-1
