[The description below was written by a language model from this plasmid's Addgene catalogue record and pLannotate feature annotations shown in this document.]
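Description:
XYLB gRNA (BRDN0001162566) is a third-generation lentiviral CRISPR guide plasmid built on the lentiGuide-Puro backbone and designed to deliver a single guide RNA against human XYLB (designed against reference transcript NM_005108.3). It is propagated in E. coli as a high-copy plasmid through a ColE1/pUC-type origin with ampicillin selection from the β-lactamase gene. The bacterial backbone also carries an f1 origin, an SV40 origin and poly(A) signal, and remnants of lac and T7/T3 cloning-vector sequences that play no role in the payload.

The transfer cassette is framed by an RSV promoter fused to a truncated HIV-1 5' LTR, which makes genomic RNA production Tat-independent, and a ΔU3 self-inactivating 3' LTR. Between them lie the Ψ packaging signal with a partial gag sequence, the Rev response element for nuclear export of the unspliced genome, and a cPPT/CTS that aids nuclear import in transduced cells. A human U6 RNA polymerase III promoter drives the XYLB-specific spacer fused to the Streptococcus pyogenes Cas9 guide scaffold. Downstream, the EF-1α core promoter with its intron A expresses puromycin N-acetyltransferase for selection of transduced mammalian cells, followed by a WPRE to enhance transcript stability and expression.

The plasmid does not encode Cas9, so it must be paired with a separate Cas9 lentiviral vector or used in cells that already express Cas9. It belongs to a human kinome guide collection built with optimized sgRNA design rules, and it is suited to knocking out XYLB in human cells.
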