Addgene plasmid #77647: XYLB gRNA (BRDN0001162566)
Purpose: 3rd generation lentiviral gRNA plasmid targeting human XYLB
Depositing lab: John Doench & David Root. Publication: Optimized sgRNA design to maximize activity and minimize off-target effects of CRISPR-Cas9. Doench JG, Fusi N, Sullender M, Hegde M, Vaimberg EW, Donovan KF, Smith I, Tothova Z, Wilen C, Orchard R, Virgin HW, Listgarten J, Root DE. Nat Biotechnol. 2016 Jan 18. doi: 10.1038/nbt.3437. PubMed 26780180.
Backbone
  Vector backbone: lentiGuide-Puro
  Backbone manufacturer: Zhang Lab (Addgene plasmid # 52963)
  Vector type: Mammalian Expression, Lentiviral, CRISPR
  Selectable markers: Puromycin
Growth in bacteria
  Bacterial resistance: Ampicillin, 100 μg/mL
  Growth temperature: 37°C
  Growth strain: DH5alpha
  Copy number: High Copy
Gene/Insert
  Gene/Insert name: XYLB (alt names: XYLB; NM_005108.3)
  gRNA/shRNA sequence: CCGTATGTGAGTAGGCCTCG
  Species: H. sapiens (human)
  Promoter: hU6
  Cloning method: Unknown
  Sequencing primers: 5′ U6-F; 3′ pS2-R
Terms and licenses: Academic/Nonprofit Terms; Industry Terms: Not Available to Industry
Depositor comments: The gRNA was designed to target the following Genbank reference sequence(s): NM_005108.3. Note that this plasmid does NOT contain Cas9. It should be used in conjunction with lentiCas9-Blast (Addgene #52962) or otherwise with cell lines already expressing Cas9. Browse the full kinome gRNA library at http://www.addgene.org/pooled-library/broadgpp-human-kinome/ or visit http://www.broadinstitute.org/rnai/public/ for detailed protocols and information.
How to cite: XYLB gRNA (BRDN0001162566) was a gift from John Doench & David Root (Addgene plasmid # 77647)
