>Addgene plasmid #77647 | XYLB gRNA (BRDN0001162566) | depositor partial sequence | sequence record 145107 | Target Sequence
CCGTATGTGAGTAGGCCTCG
